>Addgene plasmid #179542 | pJH2827 | addgene full sequence | sequence record 355649 | Addgene NGS Result
CGCCTCTCCCCGCGCGTTGGCCGATTCATTAATGCAGCTGGCACGACAGGTTTCCCGACTGGAAAGCGGG
CAGTGAGCGCAACGCAATTAATGTGAGTTAGCTCACTCATTAGGCACCCCAGGCTTTACACTTTATGCTT
CCGGCTCGTATGTTGTGTGGAATTGTGAGCGGATAACAATTTCACACAGGAAACAGCTATGACCATGATT
ACGCCAAGCTGTAAGTTTAAACATGATCTTACTAACTAACTATTCTCATTTAAATTTTCAGAGCTTAAAA
ATGGCTGAAATCACTCACAACGATGGATACGCTAACAACTTGGAAATGAAATAAGCTTGGGCTGCAGCAT
GCGGCCGCTGTGGTCTCACTTTGAACGACAAAAGAAAACCAAATATTGTAAAGGAATAGTACAGATAAAA
GGGAACAAGTGATACCAGCTGATGGATGTAGGTCAGCGACAAAAGACAGGAGACGTATAGTTTGATGATT
ATGGAACCAAACTCAGAATTTAATGTTGGAGACGCTATAAAAATTGAATTGAGAAATTGAAACCATATTC
TTGAATATCTCTCAATTTGGAATTTGGAAGTAGCCGTAAAATCGGCTAGCTAGAACATAAAAGGACTGAT
TTGCAACCTTGACCATTCATGATATCATTTCAATAAAAGAAGAGATTCCAATGACCAATCTTCAAGAATC
ACAATAATCACAACAAAACTAAGCAAAAGTAACAACAAATTGTTCAGGTAGACAAGTAGACATTTGGACA
CATTTTGCGGGGATGTGATGACTGTATAATAAAAATAAGTGGACACTGAGAGAGAGAGGAGGTCAGCAGG
AAAAAAGAACATCGAACTGCTTGACGAATTGAAATTAGAATGAGGTGTCAGGCAGGTGACGATTACATGG
TTAATTATTAGTGTTCTTTTTCTTCTTTTTGTGGATGCCGATTAGTTGAAATAATTGCATGGAAAGTGAG
AATTCAATGTGAATCTCTTTCTTATTATGTTTCAAGTGGTATCTGGATGGAAGCTTGTACTTTTATGAAT
CGAAAATTGCGCCCAAGGTTGATTTTGAGATTATTCAGTAAATTTTTGTGCTGATTATTCAGTTAATGTA
GAACAGAGACGCGGATGAAAACTTTTTTAATTTCTAAAAAAAAAGACAAAATGTGGTTAAAAAGTTTGGA
AAATAATTGTTATATACTTCTTGAGAGCTTATTCAAACGGAAACCAATCATAAATAGTCGAATAGTCATT
TAGAAAAGAGAAACTAGTTGATGTAGAGAGATTCAAAAAGTAAAATATGCAAATGATCCGTTTCTTAGAT
TTAGTAAACATCTACCAAATGAAACAGGAATTGTCGAAACAATTTAGAAAAGGAGAAGGAAACATTTGTT
TATTTTCCCCTTTAAATGGCGGTAGAGGTAAAACAGCAATACACATAGTACAAGGTTATACTACTTTCAA
AAGAATTTGACATCCCGCCGAGAAAATGTGGTGATTATATGGTAAAGTTTTCAGTTGGATATTATCTTCT
ACAGACGGTGATTCAAAATGATCAAAAGGGCAAGTGGGTGGTAGGATTTGAAAAATTGAGATATAGAACG
TGCGATTTTGGTAAAACTTTTTGAACACAAGGCATATTTTTGAACTTTGAAAAACGCAAAATTTAAATTT
TGTTAATTACATATATTTTGAACAGATTATGAATATAAGCAAGGCTACATAAAATATGTATATTTTCTTT
TTACAAATATTCGTACACTGTTAAATTTATAGAAAAATCATTTATATTCAGAAAAACCTATTTGAACAAT
TTTTAGTTGCTCAATAACCAATTTGCACAAATTTAGAAAATATAATGGGGGCTTTTAAAAATTTAAATCC
TCAGCGAATATTCCTTTGCGATTTTTTCGAACGTTTTCTTTCAGATTAAAAAATCTGAAGCAGAAGTAAA
TGAACTACCATAGAAAATTCACCAAGGATCACATTTTTACAAAGCCTCCGCCCAATTGTAAACTTGGGAA
TTTTTGCTTGTTTTCTTTTTTTTTTCAAAAAAGGAATAGTTGTTTTAAAGTAATTTATTCCCCTATGCTT
TCTCCAGCAATCAGTTGTTCTCCCCATACTTTACACAATTATCAACAACTTCACATAGAAAACAAAACAA
CAAATCAGAAATTCCCACCGGTCACAGTCACAGATTCCCCATGTTTTGTTCATCTCATTTCTGCAAGAAA
GTGACATCGCTGCCACCCAATTCGACAAATTGTCCAAGTGGTCATCAGGAAGATATGACCTTCTTTTTAA
TGATAATTTAGACTACAAAGGGCGTCAAAAAAGATTCAATGATCAGGGGTAATTGCTGTAAAATGTAGTT
TGTATGTGTGTTTACCGTAGCCTATAACTGTAAAAATTGGTTTTTTAAAAAGTATTTCTGAGATTAAAAG
GCTCCCCAAGGATGCACGATTCTAGCTAGAAATGAACATTCCATGGGTTGTGAAGATGCTTTTATCTCAC
TTTAGAATGTCTGACTCCGCCCCTCTGTGTACGAATTGAAGTGCTCTTTTGTGATGATCATAGCTCCTCC
TTGCGGCGACGCCCGCACACAGCACGAGATATTACACGGAATACTTATGTGATTCATAGGAAACAAGGAA
ATCGAAAAAATAATAGGATTTTGAGGAGGTATTTTTAGATGAATGCTTATGATGTTATGATGAACCCAAG
AAATTCTGAATAGACATATGTCAGAACGGGGTAGGAGCTCCAGTGTCGCTTTTGAAATAAAAAATCAAGT
GGTATACTTCTCGTATATACCCTTCTGAACTAATAAAATAATTTATCTTTTGAAAAAGTTTGAAAAAGAA
AAATGCCCAAAACTTGAATTTTAATGTTTTGTATTTTGAGCATATCGTTCAAACGTCGTGATCTGAAAGT
AGAAAGATCTAAATATTCGTGACACAGTTTGGTTTGAAGGTCTTAGTGGTAATTTTTTATTACAGAAGCA
ACAAAAAGTTGACATATTTTCAGAATTTCCAAAAAAACGTTTAAAATTTCAATTTCTTCGATAGAGTTCT
AAAAATTTTTTGGAACGGATTTTGTAATATCCGCTGATAACCGTTCAAGAACAATTTGAATTTTGAAATA
ATTTAATCAACTAGTATCCAGTGCTCTTTCTCACTGCTCCACCCATTTTTCAACCCATTTCCTTTACTCA
ATTTCGCCCGTTTTCCTTTTGCTCAAATGTGCCCACCAAATCATCTTTCTTCGTCTTCTTTTCTCTTATT
CGGAAGGAGAAGAGGTGAAAGTAGAATAAGTTTTTTTGTTGAAAAGAGAGGAGCACGGCCACTTTTCTCT
TATTTCCATCCTTCTACTACCTCGTTTTACTTTCCATTTAAAAACCCGTTTAAAGTTCCAAAATTTCAAT
TATCTTGCTTCTGTTTGGAACACGACAAACTTTAGTTTTGTTACAGATACCCGGGATTGGCCAAAGGACC
CAAAGGTATGTTTCGAATGATACTAACATAACATAGAACATTTTCAGGAGGACCCTTGGCTAGCGTCGAC
GGATCCCGATGTCGGACACAATTCTTGGTTTCAACAAATCAAACGTCGTTTTGGCTGCTGGAATTGCTGG
AGCCGCTTTCCTCGGCTACTGCATTTACTTCGATCATAAGAGAATCAACGCTCCAGACTACAAGGACAAG
ATTAGGCAAAGTCAGTGTTTTAACAACATATTTCCTTCGGATTTTTATCTAAAAACAACTTATTTTCTTT
CAGAGAGACGTGCCCAGGCTGGGGATCCTATGGAGAAAAGTTTCGTGATAACTGATCCACGGCTGCCAGA
CAATCCCATCATCTTCGCATCCGATGGCTTCCTGGAGCTGACCGAGTATTCCAGAGAGGAGATCCTGGGC
CGCAATGGCCGCTTTCTGCAGGGACCAGAGACAGACCAGGCCACAGTGCAGAAGATTCGCGATGCCATTA
GAGATCAGCGCGAGATTACCGTGCAGCTGATAAACTACACAAAAAGCGGGAAGAAATTCTGGAACCTCCT
GCACCTCCAGCCCATGAGGGACCAGAAGGGTGAGCTCCAGTATTTCATCGGAGTGCAGCTGGATGGATAA
AGATCCCCGAGATCTTCAGCGCTCAGCATTCGTAGAATTGTAAGTTTAAACTTTCTCATACTAACTAACG
CGCTCTATTTAAATTTTCAGAATTCGCTGTCTCATCCTACTTTCACCTAGTTAACTGCTTGTCTTAAAAT
CTATGCTTCTCTTTAGTATCTAAAATTTTCCTAGAAGCTTACAAGTATATAAATGGTCTCTTCTCAATAA
AGGTTGTATATTTATTCATCTTATTGAATCTGCCATTTCCTCGTTTTTGCGAGTTTATATACCTTCCAAT
TTTCTTTCTATTGTATTTTCAACTTCTAATTTTAATTCAGGGAAACTGCTTCAACGCATCGGTACCCTAT
GGTCTCAAAGGGTGAAGAAGATAACATGGCAATTATTAAAGAGTTTATGCGTTTCAAGGTGCATATGGAG
GGATCTGTCAATGGGCATGAGTTTGAAATTGAAGGTGAAGGAGAAGGCCGACCATATGAGGGAACACAAA
CCGCAAAACTAAAGGTAAGTTTAAACATATATATACTAACTAACCCTGATTATTTAAATTTTCAGGTAAC
TAAAGGCGGACCATTACCATTCGCCTGGGACATCCTCTCTCCACAGTTCATGTATGGAAGTAAAGCTTAT
GTTAAACATCCGGCAGATATACCAGATTATTTGAAACTTTCATTCCCGGAGGGTTTTAAGTGGGAACGCG
TAATGAATTTTGAAGACGGAGGAGTTGTTACAGTGACGCAAGACTCAAGGTAAGTTTAAACAGTTCGGTA
CTAACTAACCATACATATTTAAATTTTCAGCCTCCAAGATGGAGAATTTATTTATAAAGTCAAACTTCGA
GGAACGAATTTCCCCTCGGATGGATCTGTTATGCAGAAGAAGACTATGGGATGGGAAGCTTCAAGTGAAA
GAATGTACCCTGAAGACGGTGCTCTTAAGGGAGAGATTAAACAACGTCTTAAATTGAAAGATGGAGGACA
TTACGATGCTGAGGTAAGTTTAAACATGATTTTACTAACTAACTAATCTGATTTAAATTTTCAGGTGAAG
ACAACTTACAAAGCCAAAAAACCAGTTCAGCTGCCAGGAGCGTACAATGTTAATATTAAACTGGATATCA
CCTCCCACAACGAGGATTACACTATCGTTGAGCAATATGAAAGAGCTGAAGGGCGGCACTCGACAGGTGG
CATGGATGAATTGTATAAGTAGGAGCTCCCGAGATCTTCAGCGCTCAGCATTCGTAGAATTGTAAGTTTA
AACTTTCTCATACTAACTAACGCGCTCTATTTAAATTTTCAGAATTCCAACTGAGCGCCGGTCGCTACCA
TTACCAACTTGTCTGGTGTCAAAAATAATAGGGGCCGCTGTCATCAGAGTAAGTTTAAACTGAGTTCTAC
TAACTAACGAGTAATATTTAAATTTTCAGCATCTCGCGCCCGTGCCTCTGACTTCTAAGTCCAATTACTC
TTCAACATCCCTACATGCTCTTTCTCCCTGTGCTCCCACCCCCTATTTTTGTTATTATCAAAAAACTTCT
CTTAATTTCTTTGTTTTTTAGCTTCTTTTAAGTCACCTCTAACAATGAAATTGTGTAGATTCAAAAATAG
AATTAATTCGTAATAAAAAGTCGAAAAAAATTGTGCTCCCTCCCCCCATTAATAATAATTCTATCCCAAA
ATCTACACAATGTTCTGTGTACACTTCTTATGTTTTTTACTTCTGATAAATTTTTTTGAAACATCATAGA
AAAAACCGCACACAAAATACCTTATCATATGTTACGTTTCAGTTTATGACCGCAATTTTTATTTCTTCGC
ACGTCTGGGCCTCTCATGACGTCAAATCATGCTCATCGTGAAAAAGTTTTGGAGTATTTTTGGAATTTTT
CAATCAAGTGAAAGTTTATGAAATTAATTTTCCTGCTTTTGCTTTTTGGGGTTTCCCCTATTGTTTGTCA
AGATTTCGAGGACGGCGTTTTTCTTGCTAAAATCACAAGTATTGATGAGCACGATGCAAGAAAGATCGGA
AGAAGGTTTGGGTTTGAGGCTCAGTGGAAGGTGAGTAGAAGTTGATAATTTGAAAGTGGAGTAGTGTCTA
TGGGGTTTTTGCCTTAAATGACAGAATACATTCCCAATATACCAAACATAACTGTTTCCTACTAGTCGGC
CGTACGGGCCCTTTCGTCTCGCGCGTTTCGGTGATGACGGTGAAAACCTCTGACACATGCAGCTCCCGGA
GACGGTCACAGCTTGTCTGTAAGCGGATGCCGGGAGCAGACAAGCCCGTCAGGGCGCGTCAGCGGGTGTT
GGCGGGTGTCGGGGCTGGCTTAACTATGCGGCATCAGAGCAGATTGTACTGAGAGTGCACCATATGCGGT
GTGAAATACCGCACAGATGCGTAAGGAGAAAATACCGCATCAGGCGGCCTTAAGGGCCTCGTGATACGCC
TATTTTTATAGGTTAATGTCATGATAATAATGGTTTCTTAGACGTCAGGTGGCACTTTTCGGGGAAATGT
GCGCGGAACCCCTATTTGTTTATTTTTCTAAATACATTCAAATATGTATCCGCTCATGAGACAATAACCC
TGATAAATGCTTCAATAATATTGAAAAAGGAAGAGTATGAGTATTCAACATTTCCGTGTCGCCCTTATTC
CCTTTTTTGCGGCATTTTGCCTTCCTGTTTTTGCTCACCCAGAAACGCTGGTGAAAGTAAAAGATGCTGA
AGATCAGTTGGGTGCACGAGTGGGTTACATCGAACTGGATCTCAACAGCGGTAAGATCCTTGAGAGTTTT
CGCCCCGAAGAACGTTTTCCAATGATGAGCACTTTTAAAGTTCTGCTATGTGGCGCGGTATTATCCCGTA
TTGACGCCGGGCAAGAGCAACTCGGTCGCCGCATACACTATTCTCAGAATGACTTGGTTGAGTACTCACC
AGTCACAGAAAAGCATCTTACGGATGGCATGACAGTAAGAGAATTATGCAGTGCTGCCATAACCATGAGT
GATAACACTGCGGCCAACTTACTTCTGACAACGATCGGAGGACCGAAGGAGCTAACCGCTTTTTTGCACA
ACATGGGGGATCATGTAACTCGCCTTGATCGTTGGGAACCGGAGCTGAATGAAGCCATACCAAACGACGA
GCGTGACACCACGATGCCTGTAGCAATGGCAACAACGTTGCGCAAACTATTAACTGGCGAACTACTTACT
CTAGCTTCCCGGCAACAATTAATAGACTGGATGGAGGCGGATAAAGTTGCAGGACCACTTCTGCGCTCGG
CCCTTCCGGCTGGCTGGTTTATTGCTGATAAATCTGGAGCCGGTGAGCGTGGGTCTCGCGGTATCATTGC
AGCACTGGGGCCAGATGGTAAGCCCTCCCGTATCGTAGTTATCTACACGACGGGGAGTCAGGCAACTATG
GATGAACGAAATAGACAGATCGCTGAGATAGGTGCCTCACTGATTAAGCATTGGTAACTGTCAGACCAAG
TTTACTCATATATACTTTAGATTGATTTAAAACTTCATTTTTAATTTAAAAGGATCTAGGTGAAGATCCT
TTTTGATAATCTCATGACCAAAATCCCTTAACGTGAGTTTTCGTTCCACTGAGCGTCAGACCCCGTAGAA
AAGATCAAAGGATCTTCTTGAGATCCTTTTTTTCTGCGCGTAATCTGCTGCTTGCAAACAAAAAAACCAC
CGCTACCAGCGGTGGTTTGTTTGCCGGATCAAGAGCTACCAACTCTTTTTCCGAAGGTAACTGGCTTCAG
CAGAGCGCAGATACCAAATACTGTTCTTCTAGTGTAGCCGTAGTTAGGCCACCACTTCAAGAACTCTGTA
GCACCGCCTACATACCTCGCTCTGCTAATCCTGTTACCAGTGGCTGCTGCCAGTGGCGATAAGTCGTGTC
TTACCGGGTTGGACTCAAGACGATAGTTACCGGATAAGGCGCAGCGGTCGGGCTGAACGGGGGGTTCGTG
CACACAGCCCAGCTTGGAGCGAACGACCTACACCGAACTGAGATACCTACAGCGTGAGCTATGAGAAAGC
GCCACGCTTCCCGAAGGGAGAAAGGCGGACAGGTATCCGGTAAGCGGCAGGGTCGGAACAGGAGAGCGCA
CGAGGGAGCTTCCAGGGGGAAACGCCTGGTATCTTTATAGTCCTGTCGGGTTTCGCCACCTCTGACTTGA
GCGTCGATTTTTGTGATGCTCGTCAGGGGGGCGGAGCCTATGGAAAAACGCCAGCAACGCGGCCTTTTTA
CGGTTCCTGGCCTTTTGCTGGCCTTTTGCTCACATGTTCTTTCCTGCGTTATCCCCTGATTCTGTGGATA
ACCGTATTACCGCCTTTGAGTGAGCTGATACCGCTCGCCGCAGCCGAACGACCGAGCGCAGCGAGTCAGT
GAGCGAGGAAGCGGAAGAGCGCCCAATACGCAAAC
Features (pLannotate 1.2.2; 13 found; start..end, strand, type, name):
     89..110     +  protein_bind   CAP binding site: CAP binding activates transcription in the presence of cAMP. E. coli catabolite activator protein
    125..155     +  promoter       lac promoter: promoter for the E. coli lac operon
    163..179     +  protein_bind   lac operator: The lac repressor binds to the lac operator to inhibit transcription in E. coli. This inhibition can be relieved by adding lactose or isopropyl-β-D-thiogalactopyranoside (IPTG). lac repressor encoded by lacI
   3579..3803    +  CDS            tomm-20 (fragment): TOM20_CAEEL - Experimental evidence at protein level: Swiss-Prot protein existence level 1. Central component of the receptor complex responsible for the recognition and translocation of cytosolically synthesized mitochondrial preproteins (By similarity). Together with tomm-22 functions as the transit peptide receptor at the surface of the mitochondrion outer membrane and facilitates the movement of preproteins into the translocation pore (PubMed:21264209). From Caenorhabditis elegans.
   3810..4127    +  CDS            miniSOG: miniSOG is a basic (constitutively fluorescent) cyan fluorescent protein published in 2011, derived from Arabidopsis thaliana. It requires the cofactor flavin for fluorescence.
   4479..5339    +  CDS            mCherry: mCherry is a basic (constitutively fluorescent) red fluorescent protein published in 2004, derived from Discosoma sp.. It is reported to be a very rapidly-maturing monomer with low acid sensitivity.
   6038..6190    +  CDS            aex-5 (fragment): AEX5_CAEEL - Also known as kpc-3 From Caenorhabditis elegans.
   6318..6353    +  CDS            rop (fragment): Rop protein, which maintains plasmids at low copy number; rop
   6455..6554    +  misc_feature   bom (fragment): basis of mobility region from pBR322
   6652..6756    +  promoter       AmpR promoter: bla
   6757..7617    +  CDS            AmpR: β-lactamase; bla; confers resistance to ampicillin, carbenicillin, and related antibiotics
   7788..8376    +  rep_origin     ori: high-copy-number ColE1/pMB1/pBR322/pUC origin of replication
   8559..76      +  CDS            lacI (fragment) (across the origin): lac repressor; lacI; The lac repressor binds to the lac operator to inhibit transcription in E. coli. This inhibition can be relieved by adding lactose or isopropyl-β-D-thiogalactopyranoside (IPTG).
