[The description below was written by a language model from this plasmid's Addgene catalogue record and pLannotate feature annotations shown in this document.]
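Description:
pJH2827 is a C. elegans expression plasmid built on a pBSK (Bluescript-type) backbone, about 8.6 kb in total. It is maintained in E. coli as a high-copy plasmid through a ColE1/pUC-type origin and selected with ampicillin via the β-lactamase gene. Remnants of lac regulatory elements (CAP site, lac promoter and operator, a lacI fragment) and short rop and bom fragments are annotated but are backbone leftovers with no role in worm expression.

The payload is an operon-style cassette driven by the nmr-1 promoter, which the record describes as directing expression in the AVA, AVE and AVD premotor interneurons and some other cells. The promoter itself is not annotated in the feature table, but it presumably occupies the long unannotated stretch upstream of the coding sequences. The first open reading frame fuses an N-terminal fragment of the worm TOMM-20 mitochondrial outer membrane import receptor to miniSOG, a small flavin-binding protein that generates singlet oxygen under blue light. Anchoring miniSOG to mitochondria in this way is a standard strategy for light-induced ablation of the expressing cells. Downstream, an SL2 trans-splicing intergenic region separates this gene from a worm-optimised mCherry (wCherry/RFP). The red reporter is therefore made as an independent protein from the same transcript and marks the miniSOG-expressing neurons, rather than forming a true fusion as the catalogue's tag field might suggest. The unc-54 3′ UTR terminates the cassette, and the annotated aex-5 fragment is probably genomic sequence carried along with that UTR. The tomm20::miniSOG insert was cloned between XmaI and KpnI sites. The associated publication, on motor circuits for backward locomotion, is consistent with using the plasmid to remove premotor interneurons optogenetically.
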