Addgene plasmid #179542: pJH2827
Purpose: Pnmr-1::tomm20::miniSOG-SL2::RFP unc-54 3' UTR C.elegans AVA/E/D premotor IN and others expression of miniSOG-SL2 RFP
Depositing lab: Mei Zhen. Publication: Excitatory motor neurons are local oscillators for backward locomotion. Gao S, Guan SA, Fouad AD, Meng J, Kawano T, Huang YC, Li Y, Alcaire S, Hung W, Lu Y, Qi YB, Jin Y, Alkema M, Fang-Yen C, Zhen M. Elife. 2018 Jan 23;7. pii: 29915. doi: 10.7554/eLife.29915. PubMed 29360035.
Backbone
  Vector backbone: pBSK
  Backbone manufacturer: stratagene
  Backbone size w/o insert (bp): 8030
  Total vector size (bp): 8582
  Vector type: Worm Expression
Growth in bacteria
  Bacterial resistance: Ampicillin, 100 μg/mL
  Growth temperature: 37°C
  Growth strain: DH5alpha
  Copy number: High Copy
Gene/Insert
  Gene/Insert name: tomm20::miniSOG
  Species: C. elegans (nematode)
  Insert size (bp): 552
  Entrez Gene: tomm-20 (a.k.a. CELE_F23H12.2)
  Promoter: Pnmr-1
  Tag / fusion protein: wCherry (C terminal on backbone)
  Cloning method: Restriction Enzyme; 5′ cloning site XmaI (not destroyed); 3′ cloning site KpnI (not destroyed)
  Sequencing primers: 5′ atgtcggacacaattc; 3′ TCCAGTATTTCATC
Terms and licenses: Academic/Nonprofit Terms; Industry Terms: Not Available to Industry
How to cite: pJH2827 was a gift from Mei Zhen (Addgene plasmid # 179542 ; http://n2t.net/addgene:179542 ; RRID:Addgene_179542)
